Addgene plasmid #179868: pCOA-Leu-FvPPT1-fsr1
Purpose: Constitutive expression vector for Saccharomyces cerevisiae comprising the polyketide synthase fsr1 from Fusarium vanettenii and the Fusarium verticillioides 4´-phosphopantetheinyltransferase PPT1
Depositing lab: Jens Laurids Sørensen. Depositing organization: Aalborg Universitet. Publication: Yeast recombinational cloning for heterologous biosynthesis of polyketides: a molecular microbiology laboratory module for undergraduate students. Bejenari M, Nielsen L, Spedtsberg EML, Nielsen MR, Pedersen TB, Sorensen JL. J Microbiol Biol Educ. 2023 Nov 27;24(3):e00242-22. doi: 10.1128/jmbe.00242-22. eCollection 2023 Dec. PubMed 38108002.
Backbone
  Vector backbone: pESC-LEU
  Backbone manufacturer: Agilent Technologies
  Backbone size w/o insert (bp): 8660
  Total vector size (bp): 16436
  Modifications to backbone: Added broad host-range origin of replication ARS68 from Yarrowia lipolytica. Subtituted GAL1/10 bidirectional promoter for Yarrowia lipolytica EXP1 and TEF-1α.
  Vector type: Yeast Expression
  Selectable markers: LEU2
Growth in bacteria
  Bacterial resistance: Ampicillin, 100 μg/mL
  Growth temperature: 37°C
  Growth strain: DH5alpha
  Copy number: High Copy
Gene/Insert 1
  Gene/Insert name: PPT1 (alt names: FvPPT1; PPTase)
  Species: Fusarium verticillioides
  Insert size (bp): 879
  Mutation: Codon optimized for expression in Saccharomyces cerevisiae
  GenBank ID: FVEG_01894 XP_018744954
  Promoter: Yarrowia lipolytica EXP1
  Cloning method: Ligation Independent Cloning
  Sequencing primers: 5′ CCCGGATCCGTAATACGACT
Gene/Insert 2
  Gene/Insert name: fsr1 (alt name: PKS3)
  Species: Fusarium vanettenii 77-13-4
  Insert size (bp): 6897
  Mutation: Codon optimized for expression in Saccharomyces cerevisiae
  GenBank ID: NECHADRAFT_101778 XP_003039929
  Promoter: Yarrowia lipolytica TEF-1α
  Cloning method: Ligation Independent Cloning
  Sequencing primers: 5′ AGCTGAATTGGAGCGACCTC
Terms and licenses: Academic/Nonprofit Terms; Industry Terms: Not Available to Industry
How to cite: pCOA-Leu-FvPPT1-fsr1 was a gift from Jens Laurids Sørensen (Addgene plasmid # 179868 ; http://n2t.net/addgene:179868 ; RRID:Addgene_179868)
