[The description below was written by a language model from this plasmid's Addgene catalogue record and pLannotate feature annotations shown in this document.]
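Description:
pCOA-Leu-FvPPT1-fsr1 is a yeast–E. coli shuttle vector of about 16.4 kb, built on the pESC-LEU backbone for constitutive expression of two fungal genes in Saccharomyces cerevisiae. In bacteria it replicates from a high-copy ColE1/pUC-type origin under ampicillin selection (AmpR). In yeast it is maintained episomally through the 2μ origin and selected by LEU2 complementation of leucine auxotrophy, with LEU2 driven by its own promoter. An f1 origin is also present. According to the catalogue entry, the backbone was modified by adding the Yarrowia lipolytica ARS68 replication origin, described as broad host-range. The galactose-inducible GAL1/10 bidirectional promoter was also replaced with the Y. lipolytica EXP1 and TEF-1α promoters. Neither the ARS68 element nor the two promoters were picked up by the automated annotation.

The payload consists of two divergently oriented expression cassettes, both codon-optimized for S. cerevisiae. The TEF-1α promoter drives fsr1 (PKS3), a roughly 6.9 kb polyketide synthase gene from Fusarium vanettenii. The feature table identifies this gene by homology to the Fusarium fujikuroi FSR1 protein, and it is followed by the ADH1 terminator. The EXP1 promoter drives PPT1, an 879 bp gene for the 4′-phosphopantetheinyl transferase of Fusarium verticillioides. PPT1 is not annotated but presumably lies in the unannotated interval between the T7 promoter and the CYC1 terminator. PPTases convert the acyl carrier protein domain of a polyketide synthase from its apo to its active holo form, so co-expression provides a functional enzyme in the heterologous host. The plasmid is used for heterologous polyketide biosynthesis in yeast, and the associated publication presents it within an undergraduate teaching module on yeast recombinational cloning.
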