Features (pLannotate 1.2.2; 19 found; start..end, strand, type, name):
    382..432     +  misc_feature   bom (fragment): basis of mobility region from pBR322
    431..547     +  CDS            NFS1 (fragment): NFS1_YEAST - Also known as SPL1 From Saccharomyces cerevisiae (strain ATCC 204508 / S288c) (Baker's yeast).
    909..2003    -  CDS            LEU2: 3-isopropylmalate dehydrogenase, required for leucine biosynthesis; S. cerevisiae LEU2; yeast auxotrophic marker
   2004..2411    -  promoter       LEU2 promoter: S. cerevisiae LEU2
   2551..2628    -  CDS            YO192_YEAST (fragment): Experimental evidence at protein level: Swiss-Prot protein existence level 1. From Saccharomyces cerevisiae (strain ATCC 204508 / S288c) (Baker's yeast).
   2659..2711    +  misc_feature   bom (fragment): basis of mobility region from pBR322
   2739..3167    -  rep_origin     f1 ori (sequence partly withheld): f1 bacteriophage origin of replication; arrow indicates direction of (+) strand synthesis
   3171..3240    -  CDS            lacZα (fragment): LacZα fragment of β-galactosidase; lacZ fragment
   3246..3411    -  terminator     ADH1 terminator: S. cerevisiae ADH1; transcription terminator for the S. cerevisiae alcohol dehydrogenase 1 (ADH1) gene
   3415..3525    -  CDS            ADH1 (fragment): ADH1_YEAST - Also known as ADC1. Experimental evidence at protein level: Swiss-Prot protein existence level 1. This isozyme preferentially catalyzes the conversion of primary unbranched alcohols to their corresponding aldehydes. Also shows activity toward secondary alcohols. From Saccharomyces cerevisiae (strain ATCC 204508 / S288c) (Baker's yeast).
   3530..10423   -  CDS            FSR1: FSR1_GIBF5 - Also known as PGL1 From Gibberella fujikuroi (strain CBS 195.34 / IMI 58289 / NRRL A-6831) (Bakanae and foot rot disease fungus) (Fusarium fujikuroi).
  11865..11883   +  promoter       T7 promoter: promoter for bacteriophage T7 RNA polymerase
  12832..13021   +  terminator     CYC1 terminator: S. cerevisiae CYC1; transcription terminator for CYC1
  13024..13081   -  CDS            lacI (fragment): lac repressor; lacI; The lac repressor binds to the lac operator to inhibit transcription in E. coli. This inhibition can be relieved by adding lactose or isopropyl-β-D-thiogalactopyranoside (IPTG).
  13264..13852   -  rep_origin     ori: high-copy-number ColE1/pMB1/pBR322/pUC origin of replication
  14023..14883   -  CDS            AmpR: β-lactamase; bla; confers resistance to ampicillin, carbenicillin, and related antibiotics
  14884..14988   -  promoter       AmpR promoter: bla
  15015..16357   -  rep_origin     2μ ori: yeast 2μ plasmid origin of replication
  16425..35      +  CDS            rop (fragment) (across the origin): Rop protein, which maintains plasmids at low copy number; rop
>Addgene plasmid #179868 | pCOA-Leu-FvPPT1-fsr1 | addgene full sequence | sequence record 352936 | Addgene NGS Result
TCGCGCGTTTCGGTGATGACGGTGAAAACCTCTGACACATGCCAATTATGTTATGTCTGATAAAAGGATG
TAACATAGGCAAGCTGCTCGTGAGTGTTGAGTACGAACCTTAGATCCAAATCACCCGCACCCTACGGATA
TACTTGCTTGAATATACAGTAGTATTTGTAATAAGTTCATAATTAATATCTTACCAAATTAGGTAATCTG
CAAAAGTTCAGACTGTGAAATGTAACATTTTATATATCAAGCTCTATTTAATGCCTCACAGTAGTTAACA
TAAAGACAGCTCCCGGAGACGGTCACAGCTTGTCTGTAAGCGGATGCCGGGAGCAGACAAGCCCGTCAGG
GCGCGTCAGCGGGTGTTGGCGGGTGTCGGGGCTGGCTTAACTATGCGGCATCAGAGCAGATTGTACTGAG
AGTGCACCATATCGACTACGTCGTTAAGGCCGTTTCTGACAGAGTAAAATTCTTGAGGGAACTTTCACCA
TTATGGGAAATGGTTCAAGAAGGTATTGACTTAAACTCCATCAAATGGTCAGGTCATTGAGTGTTTTTTA
TTTGTTGTATTTTTTTTTTTTTAGAGAAAATCCTCCAATATATAAATTAGGAATCATAGTTTCATGATTT
TCTGTTACACCTAACTTTTTGTGTGGTGCCCTCCTCCTTGTCAATATTAATGTTAAAGTGCAATTCTTTT
TCCTTATCACGTTGAGCCATTAGTATCAATTTGCTTACCTGTATTCCTTTACATCCTCCTTTTTCTCCTT
CTTGATAAATGTATGTAGATTGCGTATATAGTTTCGTCTACCCTATGAACATATTCCATTTTGTAATTTC
GTGTCGTTTCTATTATGAATTTCATTTATAAAGTTTATGTACAAATATCATAAAAAAAGAGAATCTTTTT
AAGCAAGGATTTTCTTAACTTCTTCGGCGACAGCATCACCGACTTCGGTGGTACTGTTGGAACCACCTAA
ATCACCAGTTCTGATACCTGCATCCAAAACCTTTTTAACTGCATCTTCAATGGCCTTACCTTCTTCAGGC
AAGTTCAATGACAATTTCAACATCATTGCAGCAGACAAGATAGTGGCGATAGGGTTGACCTTATTCTTTG
GCAAATCTGGAGCAGAACCGTGGCATGGTTCGTACAAACCAAATGCGGTGTTCTTGTCTGGCAAAGAGGC
CAAGGACGCAGATGGCAACAAACCCAAGGAACCTGGGATAACGGAGGCTTCATCGGAGATGATATCACCA
AACATGTTGCTGGTGATTATAATACCATTTAGGTGGGTTGGGTTCTTAACTAGGATCATGGCGGCAGAAT
CAATCAATTGATGTTGAACCTTCAATGTAGGGAATTCGTTCTTGATGGTTTCCTCCACAGTTTTTCTCCA
TAATCTTGAAGAGGCCAAAACATTAGCTTTATCCAAGGACCAAATAGGCAATGGTGGCTCATGTTGTAGG
GCCATGAAAGCGGCCATTCTTGTGATTCTTTGCACTTCTGGAACGGTGTATTGTTCACTATCCCAAGCGA
CACCATCACCATCGTCTTCCTTTCTCTTACCAAAGTAAATACCTCCCACTAATTCTCTGACAACAACGAA
GTCAGTACCTTTAGCAAATTGTGGCTTGATTGGAGATAAGTCTAAAAGAGAGTCGGATGCAAAGTTACAT
GGTCTTAAGTTGGCGTACAATTGAAGTTCTTTACGGATTTTTAGTAAACCTTGTTCAGGTCTAACACTAC
CGGTACCCCATTTAGGACCACCCACAGCACCTAACAAAACGGCATCAGCCTTCTTGGAGGCTTCCAGCGC
CTCATCTGGAAGTGGAACACCTGTAGCATCGATAGCAGCACCACCAATTAAATGATTTTCGAAATCGAAC
TTGACATTGGAACGAACATCAGAAATAGCTTTAAGAACCTTAATGGCTTCGGCTGTGATTTCTTGACCAA
CGTGGTCACCTGGCAAAACGACGATCTTCTTAGGGGCAGACATTAGAATGGTATATCCTTGAAATATATA
TATATATATTGCTGAAATGTAAAAGGTAAGAAAAGTTAGAAAGTAAGACGATTGCTAACCACCTATTGGA
AAAAACAATAGGTCCTTAAATAATATTGTCAACTTCAAGTATTGTGATGCAAGCATTTAGTCATGAACGC
TTCTCTATTCTATATGAAAAGCCGGTTCCGGCGCTCTCACCTTTCCTTTTTCTCCCAATTTTTCAGTTGA
AAAAGGTATATGCGTCAGGCGACCTCTGAAATTAACAAAAAATTTCCAGTCATCGAATTTGATTCTGTGC
GATAGCGCCCCTGTGTGTTCTCGTTATGTTGAGGAAAAAAATAATGGTTGCTAAGAGATTCGAACTCTTG
CATCTTACGATACCTGAGTATTCCCACAGTTAACTGCGGTCAAGATATTTCTTGAATCAGGCGCCTTAGA
CCGCTCGGCCAAACAACCAATTACTTGTTGAGAAATAGAGTATAATTATCCTATAAATATAACGTTTTTG
AACACACATGAACAAGGAAGTACAGGACAATTGATTTTGAAGAGAATGTGGATTTTGATGTAATTGTTGG
GATTCCATTTTTAATAAGGCAATAATATTAGGTATGTAGATATACTAGAAGTTCTCCTCGACCGGTCGAT
ATGCGGTGTGAAATACCGCACAGATGCGTAAGGAGAAAATACCGCATCAGGAAATTGTAAGCGTTAATAT
TTTGTTAAAATTCGCGTTAAATTTTTGTTAAATCAGCTCATTTTTTAACCAATAGGCCGAAATCGGCAAA
ATCCCTTATAAATCAAAAGAATAGACCGAGATAGGGT
[37 nt withheld, positions 2838-2874]
AAAGAACGTGGACTCCAACGTCAAAGG
[49 nt withheld, positions 2902-2950]
T
[91 nt withheld, positions 2952-3042]
G
[124 nt withheld, positions 3044-3167]
CCATTCGCCATTCAGGCTGCGCAACTGTTGGGAAGGGCGATCGGTGCGGGCCTCTTCGCTATTACGCCAG
CTGAATTGGAGCGACCTCATGCTATACCTGAGAAAGCAACCTGACCTACAGGAAAGAGTTACTCAAGAAT
AAGAATTTTCGTTTTAAAACCTAAGAGTCACTTTAAAATTTGTATACACTTATTTTTTTTATAACTTATT
TAATAATAAAAATCATAAATCATAAGAAATTCGCTTATTTAGAAGTGTCAACAACGTATCTACCAACGAT
TTGACCCTTTTCCATCTTTTCGTAAATTTCTGGCAAGGTAGACAAGCCGACAACCTTGATTGGAGACTTG
ACCAAACCTTCAAACTCTTGGACCCCACAATCTCAATCTTTCGGCTTCAAAACCTGCCTTATCTTCTGCA
GTTGTTTTCAAGAAACCAATTTCTTTCCAGATATGGATGTACTTTCTAGTAACAACTTCAGAAACTGGAC
CAACAGCTCTCAATGACTTAGAATGTTCCAAAGTATTTTTAACATCCAAAACTAAACCACCACAAGCCAT
TCTCAAATATGTTGATTCCAAGAAATCAACCAACAAAGCTGCTGGATTATCTTGTTGTGGAGCTTCTCTA
ACCAACTTTAACCAGTCTTTAAAAGGAACCAAATTTGGGATTCTCAAAGTATCAGACAAGATAGCGTTAA
CATCTCTCCATTGTTGACCAACTGGATTATCAATATGGTAAAATGGATGTGGTGTTCTATCTGACAAAAC
CAAATCAGACAAAGTATCAGCGATATCGTTAACTGGTGTCCAATTCAATGCACCATCAACATCTGGCAAA
GCATTCAAAGTTTGTGAAGATTTAATCAAGAAACCGAAATGTTCCATTGGATTCCAATAACCTGATGTTT
TAGAACCTGCAATTTGACCCAATCTAACAACCATGGCTCTGAATCTGTTTGGGTACTTATGCAAAGTTTC
ATCCAACATTCTTTCACAACCCCATTTTGCTTCAGCATAACCGTTTGACAACAAAGAGTCGACTGTAGCA
GATTTTTCTGGAACAACAGTCTTTTCTGTTTGACCAGCTGCTAAACCGTATTGACCAACAACACCAATTG
AAGAAACCATTTGGAATGAAAATTTAAAAGATTCTGGTCTTAAAGAAGCTGCTTCATTACCAAAATCAAC
CAAATTTCTAAAAACTTGGAATTGTGATTCGAAACCAGACAATGGTCTTTTTGCTGACATTGGCCAAGCA
TTATGAATCAAATGAGTAACAGAACCAACCAAATTATCATAGTCACCCTTATCCAAACCCAAATGTGGCT
TTGAAGAATCTGTTTGGAAGATTCTCAACTTATGCTTCAAATTTTCTGGGAATCTGATACCCTTTTCTCT
CATAGCCTTGTATTGTCTAGTTTCTGGACCTTCTCTATTATCTCTATTCAAACAAATAACTGTCTTAACA
TCTTCCAATTGAGCGATTGAGTAAACCAAATGAGAACCTAAACCACCAGTTGCACCTGTAATCAAAACAA
CCTTTTCGTTGTTTGCTGGCAAAACAGCTGATGGTGAAGAAGTTGGTGCAGAAAAACCAGCTGTGTACTT
TTGAACCAATTCATCAACTGCCTTTTGTCTAGCATCCAAATCTGAAGTACCAGAATGAGCGTTGTTAACA
ACAACTGTCTTTGATGGAGATGCTTGAACAGCTTCTGGAACTGGTAAAGCTGCTGGCTTATTAACTGGAA
CAGATGGAACTGGTGGAGTACCACCCATTTCTCTCATCAACATTTCTTTCAAGTCACCAACAGTTTGACA
ATCCAAAAATAATGTTTCATGACCAACATCTAAACCGAAAGCATCTTGGAATCTAGAAGTAATAACCAAT
GACAACAAAGAATCAACACCACAATCAGCGAAGTTTGTATCATCATCCAATTCTTCTCTTGCAACACCTG
ATTCTTCAGAGATGATATCCAAAGCTCTCAAGAAATCAACTTCGAATGGGTTTGCGAAATCTTCATGAGC
ATCTGGAGTAACTGCACCTGTAATCAAACCTGATGGTGGAGATTCTAAACCTGAATCAGATGCATTTGAA
GATGAAGTAGCAGAACCATCATCATCTGGACCCATCAAGAAAATCTTCAAATCTTGAACTGTTGGATGAT
CGAAAAACAAAGCGTTGAAATCCAAATCGATATCCAATTCTTCTCTGAATCTTGCTGAGATAGTCAAACC
CAACAATGAATCGATACCAACATCAGAGAAGTTAGTACCATCTGTCAAATCAGCAACATCAATACCAGAT
TCTTCAGCAATGATAGTCAATGCTGTTGAGATTCTAGATGGTTGAACCTTTTCAACTGGCAATGGCAACT
TTTGGATACCAGATGAACCATTTGCTGGAGCTGAGATAGAGATAGTTGGTGTCTTATTTTGAGCTGGTCT
TTGTGGTTGAGTCTTTTTACCTGATTCCAAAGACAAAATAACTTTCAAAACTCTTCTTGGAACACCTTGA
ATTGCAATTTGACCAAAGAAAGCAACAACTCTGTCACCATCAAAAATAACAACGTCACCATGCCACAATT
TATCTTCACCTGGCCTCATTTGAGTGTAAGTTGTGTATGTCTTATCGAATTGCAATGGTTCGAACATTTG
TAAAGAACCCCAACCATGGTTCATAAAAACTTCAACATCCAAATCAGTATCATCGTTACAGTTCATAGCG
AAACCACAACCTTGAGTCAATGAATCGATGATTGCTGGATGTGTATGGAAGTTACCATCTCTCTTAACTG
AACCGAAAGACAATTGAGATGAAGCTTCGTATGTTGGAGAATTCAAGATGATTTCATCGATTGCTCTGTA
ATCATCATGGAATCTAGCTAATGGTCTAATTGCTCTAAAAACCATAGCTCTGTTGTATCTTGCAGTTTCA
CCTGTAGCAATACCATTTCTCAATGCTTGCATCTTTTGCTTAACAGAAACAGCCTTATCTTGCAAAGTCT
TTTGCAATGAATGATCTCTGAATCTAACAACACATTCAGAATGCTTTTGCAAATTACCCTTATTATCGAA
AGTCATAAACTTAATAGTTGCTGATTGAGATGCCCAATCAGCATCCAAATGAGCTTGTAATGGTTGTTTA
GAACCGTCACCTCTCAAGATCAAAGCCTTTGAGATTGTCATATCAGAAACATCGATCAAATTTTCTTTCT
TTTGTGGTTGGTATCTTTCCAACAAATATCTACCCAAAGTTAATGCCATATCAGCGTAAACAGATGGTGT
ACATAATGGAATACCATCAACTTCATGACCTTGAACCAATGGTGACATATCCTTTCTAGAGATATCAGCT
TCAACGATCATATGAGTTTTCTTAGAGTCACCAGATTCTTCAACAACTGAATGGATAGTTGTAGATTCCA
ATCTTGGTGCGTTATTAATAACGATTGGAGCGTCACCTTTTCTCAAAGACCAATCGTTAACGTATTGGAT
CCAGTAATCCTTCAAATCCCATGAGTAAGCTGGTAATGGAACAACAGAATGAAAACCACCAAAATCTCTT
TGGTATTCTGCCCATGAAATATTTGCACCAGCATCATACAAAACCTTCAAAGCTGCACACAAAACATCCC
ATGGTTGTCTTGCTCTTTGCAAAGAAGCGATACAAATAACTTGTTGACCCAAAACTGCCTTAACCATACC
AGTAATAGCTGGATGTGGACCCAATTCCAAGATCATTGACTTATCAGTGATAACATGATCTCTGTATGCT
GTAGACAAAGCACCTAACATGTTAACTGATTGTCTAGAATGGTTAGCCAAATATTCTGGACCAAAAGAAT
CACAATGATCAACAACTGTACCATCCAATGGTCTTAAAACTGGAACTGATGGTTTAGAAAAAGTAACACC
TGTAGCAATTTCTTGAAATTCTGACAAAACTGGATCCAATTGAGATGAATGGAATGCGTATGGAACCTTC
AACAAAGTTGACTTCATAGAAGCTGCTGTCAACAATTCCTTCAAATCTGCAACTTGTTCGTTAGTACCAG
CTAAAACTGTTTCGATTGGTGAGTTGATACATGCAGTTTCGTATTCGTTACCCTTCAAAACTTCAGCGAT
TTCATCTTCAGAACCTTTAACAACCAACATTGAATGAGTAGATCTTGTACACTTTTGTTCCAACAATTGA
GCTCTTTTACCAACCAAAAATAAAGTATCTGTATCTGACAAAACACCTGCAACATTTAAAGCTGCGTATT
CACCCAAAGAATGACCAACAACAGCTGCTGGATAGATACCCCATGAAGCCCACAACTTGGACAAAGTGAT
TTGCAAACAAACTGATGCCAATTGAACTGCTGTTGGAGCAAAAATACCGATATCTTGTTCTTCAGATTGA
ATAACTGGTAACATTGATGGAAAACCCAAAGATTGAGCGATTTGATCCAATTGGATCAATTCAGATCTAA
CGAAAGATGATTCTTCGAACAATTGTTTACCCATACCAGGGTATTGAGCACCTTGACCAGTAAAAGTAAA
AATAACAGATGGTGCAGACTTTGGTCTGTTAACACCAGTGTTGTTTTGCAAAGCTGTTTCAATTTTCTTA
CAGATATCTTCAGTTGTTGGACCATTCAACAAAACTCTATGTTGATGATGGATTCTTCTAGCAGTTGTAG
TGTATGACAATTCACCCAAAGAAACTTCTGGATTTTCTTTCAAGAACTTCAACATTGATCTCATGTTACC
CTGCAAAGCTGAACCAGATTTTGCAGTAACAGCAATTGGAAATTGAACTCTAGAATCAACTGTTGCTCTT
CTTTCAACTTTTGGTGGTGCATCTTCCAATAACAAAGCTGAATTACCACCAGCTGCAGAGAAGTTGTTAA
CGAAAACTCTTCTTGGACCATTAATTCTATCCCATGGAGTTGGCTTCAAAGCGATATGAACGTTTCTTTG
CAACAAATCAGTTGGAAACTTATGATTAATCTTTGTTTTAATACCACAATGTGGAACGATCATATTCTTT
TGCATCATGTTCAAAACTTTAATAACAGATGAAGCACCAGAAGCTGCTTCACCATGACCAATGTTTGCCT
TAGCTGAACCCAAAAATAATGCTTGTTCATCAGATCTAGCCTTTTTACCATTAACCAATGGTGGTGCAAA
AGTATCTAAAACTGAAGCCATTTCTGTTGCGTCACCAGCTTGAGTACCTGTACCATGCATTTCAACGTAA
GAAACAGTATATGGATCAACAGCTGCTTCTGACAAGATCTTAGAGAAAATTGCTCTTTGAGCACCAACAT
GTGGTCTAGTAATTGATTCAGATTCTGCAGAATGATTTGTGTAAGCACCCAAAATAACACCCAAGATTGG
ATCGTTTTCTGCGATAGCATCATCCAATCTCTTAATAATCAATGTTGCAACACCTTCACCTCTACAATAA
CCATCAGCACCATCATCGAAAGTCTTACAGTTACCAGTTCTTGACAAGAAATGACCTCTATCCAAACCAG
AAGTGAAATCTGGGTTAGTCAAAACGTTTGTACCACCTGCAATAGCTGTATCAATGTCACCTCTCCATAA
AGAATTACATGCCAAATGAATACCAGCTAAAGATGAAGAACATGCAGTATCAACAGCGTATGATGGACCA
GAAAATTTAAAGAAATAATTAATTCTACCTGGAATAAAAGCTCTATTACCACCTGGAATAAAGTATGTAT
CAATACCTTGTGCTGAGTTAGTTTCCATCCAATCGTTAGATGTGACACCATAGAAAACACCAACTCTATC
TGGTCTAGTAGATGGTGTTGCATCTGGAACAATACCAGCTTGTTCAATTGCTTCATAAGCAGTCATTAAT
GCAATTCTTTGAGCTGGATCAATTTGTGGAGCTTCTCTTGGAGAGATGTTGAAAAATCTTGCATCGAATT
CAGCTGGATCATCCAACCAACAACCAAATGGAGTAGCTGATGTATTTTTAGTTTTACCTGTTGGATCAAC
ATGTGTTTGTGCATCCCATCTCAAAGATGGAACTGGCTTATGAACATCTAAACCTTGGAACAACAAATCC
CAGTATGCTTCATTATCTTTAGCACCTGGAAATCTACCAGACATTGCAACGATAGCCAACTTTGGTTTCT
TAGAAGTAGATTCAACACCAACATCTGGAACTGATTGTCTACCTTGACCATGTGTATTTGGAACCAAAGA
TCTTAATGGAGTTTGCTTCAATGCTGTATAGATCAAATGATCAGCAGTTGAACCAATTGGAACAACAGAA
AATTGTTCTGGATTAACATCTTGCAAACAAGCTTGAATGTCACCTAAAATTGAAGACCAATGCAATGGAT
GAACTAATGCTTGAGCAACTGCATCTTCTAACAAAGTAGCGAATGATCTTTCTTCCAACTTAACACCTGT
TGAAGATAACAATGGAATTTGTTCAGACAAAGCAGTAGCTGCATTGTATGATAAACCAGAAACAATTTTC
TTAGCATCCATTTGAGAGTACAAATGTGGTGCATGGTAAGCACCGAAGATTGGGATTGACTTAGATGTCA
AACCTTTAAAAGATGGTGAAGAGATCAATTGAGCTAAAGTTTTTGGTGGACCAGAAACTGTAATACCATT
TGGAGCGTATGCTGAAATATATGGTCTAGAAGTCAATGGCAAATTAGATTCTTCACAGAACTTTTCAACA
GCTGCAGCTGATTTAGAACCTGGAACTAACAAAGCCCATGATTGATCCAAATCTTGAGATTGATCAACTC
TTTTTGCAACATCAGTAACCAACATGCCTGTTCTAAAAGCAGCAATAACTGAATAAACTGCCATTGGAAT
CAAATCAGCAGTAAAAGAAGAACAAGAGATTGCAGCTGCAGCAAAAGCACCTGTACACAAACCAACAACT
CTTGAAGATTGTGCATCGTATGAAGAGATACCAGCTTGTGAAATAAAAGTACCCAAATGGTACAATGTAG
TCATTGCCATATCCAAAGCGATGCATCTTTTACCAGATTCATCCCATCTTAACAAATCTTCTTGACAAGT
GAATCTTGGCAAATCGTTTCTAACTTTAAAAGGCAATCTGTACATTTCAACTCTGATTGCGTTGTAAGCC
TTTGTCAAGAAATCTTGCAAAAACAAATGGTCTCTTTGTTGGAATAATTTTTGTAAGTGTGGCTTGATGT
CGAAGGTTTGGTCACCGAATAAGTATAATTTTAAGTTGTCTGTCATGCCCTTTAGTGAGGGTTGAATTCG
AATTTTGAATGATTCTTATACTCAGAAGGAAATGCTTAACGATTTCGGGTGTGAGTTGACAAGGAGAGAG
AGAAAAGAAGAGGAAAGGTAATTCGGGGACGGTGGTCTTTTATACCCTTGGCTAAAGTCCCAACCACAAA
GCAAAAAAATTTTCAGTAGTCTATTTTGCGTCCGGCATGGGTTACCCGGATGGCCAGACAAAGAAACTAG
TACAAAGTCTGAACAAGCGTAGATTCCAGACTGCAGTACCCTACGCCCTTAACGGCAAGTGTGGGAACCG
GGGGAGGTTTGATATGTGGGGTGAAGGGGGCTCTCGCCGGGGTTGGGCCCGCTACTGGGTCAATTTGGGG
TCAATTGGGGCAATTGGGGCTGTTTTTTGGGACACAAATACGCCGCCAACCCGGTCTCTGAGTTTGGCGC
CCGTTTTTTCGAGCCCCACACGTTTCGGTGAGTATGAGCGGCGGCAGATTCGAGCGTTTCCGGTTTCCGC
GGCGGGACGAGAGCCCATGATGGGGGCTCCCACCACCAGCAATCAGGGCCCTGATTACACACCCACCTGT
AATGTCATGCTGTTCATCGTGGTTAATGCTGCTGTGTGCTGTGTGTGTGTGTTGTTTGGCGCTCATTGTT
GCGTTATGCAGCGTACACCACAATATTGGAAGCTTATTAGCCTTTCTATTTTTTCGTTTGCAAGGCTTAA
CAACATTGCTGTGGAGAGGGATGGGGATATGGAGGCCGCTGGAGGGAGTCGGAGAGGCGTTTTGGAGCGG
CTTGGCCTGGCGCCCACTCGCGAAACGCACCTAGGACCCTTTGGCACGCCGAAATGTGCCACTTTTCAGT
CTAGTAACGCCTTACCTACGTCATTCCATGCATGCATGTTTGCGCCTTTTTTCCCTTGCCCTTGATCGCC
ACACAGTACAGTGCACTGTACAGTGGAGGTTTTGGGGGGGTCTTAGATGGGAGCTAAAAGCGGCCTAGCG
GTACACTAGTGGGATTGTATGGAGTGGCATGGAGCCTGGGTGGAGCCTGACAGGACGCACGACCGGCTAG
CCCGTGACAGACGATGGGTGGCTCCTGTTGTCCACCGCGTACAAATGTTTGGGCCAAAGTCTTGTCAGCC
TTGCTTGCGAACCTAATTCCCAATTTTGTCACTTCGCACCCCCATTGATCGAGCCCTAACCCCTGCCCAT
CAGGCAATCCAATTAAGCTCGCATTGTCTGCCTTGTTTAGTTTGGCTCCTGCCCGTTTCGGCGTCCACTT
GCACAAACACAAACAAGCATTATATATAAGGCTCGTCTCTCCCTCCCAACCACACTCACTTTTTTGCCCG
TCTTCCCTTGCTAACACAAAAGTCAAGAACACAAACAACCACCCCAACCCCCTTACACACAAGACATATC
TACAGCACCCGGATCCGTAATACGACTCACTATAGGGCCCGGGCGTCGACATGGAACAGAAGTTGATTTC
CGAAGAAGACCATGTCCTCAGCACAATCATCACCAACAGTAATACAATGGGTAATAGATACAAGACCTTT
ATGGCCTTCCGTTTTGAAGACTAAAGATTTGACTTCTGCTGCATCAAGAGCTTTGTCTTTGTTGACAGAA
GAAGAACAATCTTCAGTTTTGAGATACTACCATGTTAGAGATGCAAAATTGGCTTTAGCATCTGCTTTGT
TGAAGAGATACGCTATCTCAAGATTTTGTCATGTTCCATGGTTTCAAGCTAAAACTACAAGAGATGCAAG
AACTAAACCAGTTTTTGTTTTGCCATCTGGTGACGAACCATTGATTTTCAATGTTTCACATCAAGCAGGT
TTGGCTGTTTTGTTAGCAGTTCATGATCCACCAAAAGGTTTAGCTATTGGTGTTGATGTTGTTTGTCCAT
CTGAAAGAAGAGATAGAGATTTGTCTTCATTAGAAGAAGATGGTTGGGCATCATTCGTTGATATCCATGC
AGATGTTTTTGGTGCTGGTGAAGTTTCTGCATTGAAATCAATGAATCCAGTTCCAACTGCTCAAGATAGA
GATAGAGCATTGAGATACTTCTACGCTTTGTGGTGTTTGAGAGAAGCTTACGTTAAGATGACAGGTGACG
CATTGTTAGCTTCTTGGTTGAAGGATTTGGAAATGCATAACTTCGCACCACCAGAAGATATGAAAGAAGC
TCAAGAAGTTAGATTGAGAGGTAAAAAGGTTGAAGGTGTTGATGTTAGATTGGTTCCATTGTTGGAAGAA
TACATGATCTCTACAGCTATCAGAAACGGTGACAACGGTGAATCAATTAAATTAGGTGAATTTCAAAACT
TAAACATGGAAGAAGTATTGGAATTCGGTGAAAAGGCTCCTAAATCATAAAGCTTGGTACCGCGGCTAGC
TAAGATCCGCTCTAACCGAAAAGGAAGGAGTTAGACAACCTGAAGTCTAGGTCCCTATTTATTTTTTTAT
AGTTATGTTAGTATTAAGAACGTTATTTATATTTCAAATTTTTCTTTTTTTTCTGTACAGACGCGTGTAC
GCATGTAACATTATACTGAAAACCTTGCTTGAGAAGGTTTTGGGACGCTCGAAGATCCAGCTGCATTAAT
GAATCGGCCAACGCGCGGGGAGAGGCGGTTTGCGTATTGGGCGCTCTTCCGCTTCCTCGCTCACTGACTC
GCTGCGCTCGGTCGTTCGGCTGCGGCGAGCGGTATCAGCTCACTCAAAGGCGGTAATACGGTTATCCACA
GAATCAGGGGATAACGCAGGAAAGAACATGTGAGCAAAAGGCCAGCAAAAGGCCAGGAACCGTAAAAAGG
CCGCGTTGCTGGCGTTTTTCCATAGGCTCCGCCCCCCTGACGAGCATCACAAAAATCGACGCTCAAGTCA
GAGGTGGCGAAACCCGACAGGACTATAAAGATACCAGGCGTTTCCCCCTGGAAGCTCCCTCGTGCGCTCT
CCTGTTCCGACCCTGCCGCTTACCGGATACCTGTCCGCCTTTCTCCCTTCGGGAAGCGTGGCGCTTTCTC
ATAGCTCACGCTGTAGGTATCTCAGTTCGGTGTAGGTCGTTCGCTCCAAGCTGGGCTGTGTGCACGAACC
CCCCGTTCAGCCCGACCGCTGCGCCTTATCCGGTAACTATCGTCTTGAGTCCAACCCGGTAAGACACGAC
TTATCGCCACTGGCAGCAGCCACTGGTAACAGGATTAGCAGAGCGAGGTATGTAGGCGGTGCTACAGAGT
TCTTGAAGTGGTGGCCTAACTACGGCTACACTAGAAGAACAGTATTTGGTATCTGCGCTCTGCTGAAGCC
AGTTACCTTCGGAAAAAGAGTTGGTAGCTCTTGATCCGGCAAACAAACCACCGCTGGTAGCGGTGGTTTT
TTTGTTTGCAAGCAGCAGATTACGCGCAGAAAAAAAGGATCTCAAGAAGATCCTTTGATCTTTTCTACGG
GGTCTGACGCTCAGTGGAACGAAAACTCACGTTAAGGGATTTTGGTCATGAGATTATCAAAAAGGATCTT
CACCTAGATCCTTTTAAATTAAAAATGAAGTTTTAAATCAATCTAAAGTATATATGAGTAAACTTGGTCT
GACAGTTACCAATGCTTAATCAGTGAGGCACCTATCTCAGCGATCTGTCTATTTCGTTCATCCATAGTTG
CCTGACTCCCCGTCGTGTAGATAACTACGATACGGGAGGGCTTACCATCTGGCCCCAGTGCTGCAATGAT
ACCGCGAGACCCACGCTCACCGGCTCCAGATTTATCAGCAATAAACCAGCCAGCCGGAAGGGCCGAGCGC
AGAAGTGGTCCTGCAACTTTATCCGCCTCCATCCAGTCTATTAATTGTTGCCGGGAAGCTAGAGTAAGTA
GTTCGCCAGTTAATAGTTTGCGCAACGTTGTTGCCATTGCTACAGGCATCGTGGTGTCACGCTCGTCGTT
TGGTATGGCTTCATTCAGCTCCGGTTCCCAACGATCAAGGCGAGTTACATGATCCCCCATGTTGTGCAAA
AAAGCGGTTAGCTCCTTCGGTCCTCCGATCGTTGTCAGAAGTAAGTTGGCCGCAGTGTTATCACTCATGG
TTATGGCAGCACTGCATAATTCTCTTACTGTCATGCCATCCGTAAGATGCTTTTCTGTGACTGGTGAGTA
CTCAACCAAGTCATTCTGAGAATAGTGTATGCGGCGACCGAGTTGCTCTTGCCCGGCGTCAATACGGGAT
AATACCGCGCCACATAGCAGAACTTTAAAAGTGCTCATCATTGGAAAACGTTCTTCGGGGCGAAAACTCT
CAAGGATCTTACCGCTGTTGAGATCCAGTTCGATGTAACCCACTCGTGCACCCAACTGATCTTCAGCATC
TTTTACTTTCACCAGCGTTTCTGGGTGAGCAAAAACAGGAAGGCAAAATGCCGCAAAAAAGGGAATAAGG
GCGACACGGAAATGTTGAATACTCATACTCTTCCTTTTTCAATATTATTGAAGCATTTATCAGGGTTATT
GTCTCATGAGCGGATACATATTTGAATGTATTTAGAAAAATAAACAAATAGGGGTTCCGCGCACATTTCC
CCGAAAAGTGCCACCTGAACGAAGCATCTGTGCTTCATTTTGTAGAACAAAAATGCAACGCGAGAGCGCT
AATTTTTCAAACAAAGAATCTGAGCTGCATTTTTACAGAACAGAAATGCAACGCGAAAGCGCTATTTTAC
CAACGAAGAATCTGTGCTTCATTTTTGTAAAACAAAAATGCAACGCGAGAGCGCTAATTTTTCAAACAAA
GAATCTGAGCTGCATTTTTACAGAACAGAAATGCAACGCGAGAGCGCTATTTTACCAACAAAGAATCTAT
ACTTCTTTTTTGTTCTACAAAAATGCATCCCGAGAGCGCTATTTTTCTAACAAAGCATCTTAGATTACTT
TTTTTCTCCTTTGTGCGCTCTATAATGCAGTCTCTTGATAACTTTTTGCACTGTAGGTCCGTTAAGGTTA
GAAGAAGGCTACTTTGGTGTCTATTTTCTCTTCCATAAAAAAAGCCTGACTCCACTTCCCGCGTTTACTG
ATTACTAGCGAAGCTGCGGGTGCATTTTTTCAAGATAAAGGCATCCCCGATTATATTCTATACCGATGTG
GATTGCGCATACTTTGTGAACAGAAAGTGATAGCGTTGATGATTCTTCATTGGTCAGAAAATTATGAACG
GTTTCTTCTATTTTGTCTCTATATACTACGTATAGGAAATGTTTACATTTTCGTATTGTTTTCGATTCAC
TCTATGAATAGTTCTTACTACAATTTTTTTGTCTAAAGAGTAATACTAGAGATAAACATAAAAAATGTAG
AGGTCGAGTTTAGATGCAAGTTCAAGGAGCGAAAGGTGGATGGGTAGGTTATATAGGGATATAGCACAGA
GATATATAGCAAAGAGATACTTTTGAGCAATGTTTGTGGAAGCGGTATTCGCAATATTTTAGTAGCTCGT
TACAGTCCGGTGCGTTTTTGGTTTTTTGAAAGTGCGTCTTCAGAGCGCTTTTGGTTTTCAAAAGCGCTCT
GAAGTTCCTATACTTTCTAGAGAATAGGAACTTCGGAATAGGAACTTCAAAGCGTTTCCGAAAACGAGCG
CTTCCGAAAATGCAACGCGAGCTGCGCACATACAGCTCACTGTTCACGTCGCACCTATATCTGCGTGTTG
CCTGTATATATATATACATGAGAAGAACGGCATAGTGCGTGTTTATGCTTAAATGCGTACTTATATGCGT
CTATTTATGTAGGATGAAAGGTAGTCTAGTACCTCCTGTGATATTATCCCATTCCATGCGGGGTATCGTA
TGCTTCCTTCAGCACTACCCTTTAGCTGTTCTATATGCTGCCACTCCTCAATTGGATTAGTCTCATCCTT
CAATGCTATCATTTCCTTTGATATTGGATCATACTAAGAAACCATTATTATCATGACATTAACCTATAAA
AATAGGCGTATCACGAGGCCCTTTCGTC
